>Addgene plasmid #200365 | pSAH45 - MosTI [unc-119(partial) | MCS | wrmScarlet] | addgene full sequence | sequence record 397588 | Addgene NGS Result
CATTATACGAAGTTATGATATCAAAAATGATTACGCCAAGCTGTAAGTTTAAACATGATCTTACTAACTA
ACTATTCTCATTTAAATTTTCAGAGCTTAAAAATGGCTGAAATCACTCACAACGATGGATACGCTAATGC
CAGAGACGAGTGCACAGCTAGCAATACCGAGCTCACTGCAGACGTCTCTAAAAATGGGGCCCGTTTCAAA
GGGAGAGGCCGTTATAAAAGAATTTATGCGTTTCAAGGTCCACATGGAGGGATCCATGAACGGACACGAG
TTCGAGATCGAGGGAGAGGGAGAGGGACGTCCATACGAGGGAACCCAAACCGCCAAGGTGAGTTTTATTA
TCGATTTTCGGGATTTTCTACTTGTAATTACCTTTTGTTTTTAATAAGTTGCTTTTTTCCAGCTCAAGGT
CACCAAGGGAGGACCACTCCCATTCTCCTGGGACATCCTCTCCCCACAATTCATGTACGGATCCCGTGCC
TTCACCAAGCACCCAGCCGACATCCCAGACTACTACAAGCAATCCTTCCCAGAGGGATTCAAGTGGGAGC
GTGTCATGAACTTCGAGGACGGAGGAGCCGTCACCGTCACCCAAGGTAGGTTTTCAGTTTCAATTTTTGT
TGCAACTACCTCAACTCTATGTTTTCAGACACCTCCCTCGAGGACGGAACCCTCATCTACAAGGTCAAGC
TCCGTGGAACCAACTTCCCACCAGACGGACCAGTCATGCAAAAGAAGACCATGGGATGGGAGGCCTCCAC
CGAGCGACTCTACCCAGAGGACGGAGTCCTCAAGGGAGACATCAAGGTAAATTTTTCAAGCTTCTAAATT
CCAAAATAAACCATTTTAATTTCTTAATTCCAGATGGCCCTCCGGCTCAAGGACGGAGGACGTTACCTCG
CCGACTTCAAGACCACCTACAAGGCCAAGAAGCCAGTCCAAATGCCAGGAGCCTACAACGTCGACCGTAA
GCTCGACATCACCTCCCACAACGAGGACTACACCGTCGTCGAGCAATACGAGCGTTCCGAGGGACGTCAC
TCCACCGGAGGAATGGACGAGCTCTACAAGCCCGGGTGATGGTCTCTGAGCTATGCAAAATCCTTTCAAG
CATTCCCTTCTTCTCTATCACTCTTCTTTCTTTTTGTCAAAAAATTCTCTCGCTAATTTATTTGCTTTTT
TAATGTTATTATTTTATGACTTTTTATAGTCACTGAAAAGTTTGCATCTGAGTGAAGTGAATGCTATCAA
AATGTGATTCTGATATCCAGGAAACGGAGAATCTGTGCGGCAATGTCTTATCATTTGAAACGCGCCGTAT
CGATGCTGACATCATGCGGCTCCCGTGTTAGTCGAGAAGATGGGTACGGGCCTTTATTCATCCAACACTC
TACGGCTTCTTCAAGAGCTAGTAGGGCACCCTGTAGTTGGAAAGGGATTATTTCGTATGGCGAGCCCATA
CCGTCTTTCTTGCGGAAGCTTAACACGATAGGAAGTTGGATAGTTTCGAACGATGGTTCCATACGGAACG
CTGTCTCAAGGATGAGTCTGACGGAGTGTAACTCGAAGGCTAGGTGGAGGCTCAGTGATGATAAGTCTGC
GATGGTGGATGCATGTGTCATGGTCATAGCTGTTTCCTGTGTGAAATTGTTATCCGCTCAGAGGGCACAA
TCCTATTCCGCGCTATCCGACAATCTCCAAGACATTAGGTGGAGTTCAGTTCGGCGTATGGCATATGTCG
CTGGAAAGAACATGTGAGCAAAAGGCCAGCAAAAGGCCAGGAACCGTAAAAAGGCCGCGTTGCTGGCGTT
TTTCCATAGGCTCCGCCCCCCTGACGAGCATCACAAAAATCGACGCTCAAGTCAGAGGTGGCGAAACCCG
ACAGGACTATAAAGATACCAGGCGTTTCCCCCTGGAAGCTCCCTCGTGCGCTCTCCTGTTCCGACCCTGC
CGCTTACCGGATACCTGTCCGCCTTTCTCCCTTCGGGAAGCGTGGCGCTTTCTCATAGCTCACGCTGTAG
GTATCTCAGTTCGGTGTAGGTCGTTCGCTCCAAGCTGGGCTGTGTGCACGAACCCCCCGTTCAGCCCGAC
CGCTGCGCCTTATCCGGTAACTATCGTCTTGAGTCCAACCCGGTAAGACACGACTTATCGCCACTGGCAG
CAGCCACTGGTAACAGGATTAGCAGAGCGAGGTATGTAGGCGGTGCTACAGAGTTCTTGAAGTGGTGGCC
TAACTACGGCTACACTAGAAGAACAGTATTTGGTATCTGCGCTCTGCTGAAGCCAGTTACCTTCGGAAAA
AGAGTTGGTAGCTCTTGATCCGGCAAACAAACCACCGCTGGTAGCGGTGGTTTTTTTGTTTGCAAGCAGC
AGATTACGCGCAGAAAAAAAGGATCTCAAGAAGATCCTTTGATCTTTTCTACGGGGTCTGACGCTCTATT
CAACAAAGCCGCCGTCCCGTCAAGTCAGCGTAAATGGGTAGGGGGCTTCAAATCGTCCTCGTGATACCAA
TTCGGAGCCTGCTTTTTTGTACAAACTTGTTGATAATGGCAATTCAAGGATCTTCACCTAGATCCTTTTA
AATTAAAAATGAAGTTTTAAATCAATCTAAAGTATATATGAGTAAACTTGGTCTGACAGTTACCAATGCT
TAATCAGTGAGGCACCTATCTCAGCGATCTGTCTATTTCGTTCATCCATAGTTGCCTGACTCCCCGTCGT
GTAGATAACTACGATACGGGAGGGCTTACCATCTGGCCCCAGTGCTGCAATGATACCGCGAGAGCCACGC
TCACCGGCTCCAGATTTATCAGCAATAAACCAGCCAGCCGGAAGGGCCGAGCGCAGAAGTGGTCCTGCAA
CTTTATCCGCCTCCATCCAGTCTATTAATTGTTGCCGGGAAGCTAGAGTAAGTAGTTCGCCAGTTAATAG
TTTGCGCAACGTTGTTGCCATTGCTACAGGCATCGTGGTGTCACGCTCGTCGTTTGGTATGGCTTCATTC
AGCTCCGGTTCCCAACGATCAAGGCGAGTTACATGATCCCCCATGTTGTGCAAAAAAGCGGTTAGCTCCT
TCGGTCCTCCGATCGTTGTCAGAAGTAAGTTGGCCGCAGTGTTATCACTCATGGTTATGGCAGCACTGCA
TAATTCTCTTACTGTCATGCCATCCGTAAGATGCTTTTCTGTGACTGGTGAGTACTCAACCAAGTCATTC
TGAGAATAGTGTATGCGGCGACCGAGTTGCTCTTGCCCGGCGTCAATACGGGATAATACCGCGCCACATA
GCAGAACTTTAAAAGTGCTCATCATTGGAAAACGTTCTTCGGGGCGAAAACTCTCAAGGATCTTACCGCT
GTTGAGATCCAGTTCGATGTAACCCACTCGTGCACCCAACTGATCTTCAGCATCTTTTACTTTCACCAGC
GTTTCTGGGTGAGCAAAAACAGGAAGGCAAAATGCCGCAAAAAAGGGAATAAGGGCGACACGGAAATGTT
GAATACTCATACTCTTCCTTTTTCAATATTATTGAAGCATTTATCAGGGTTATTGTCTCATGAGCGGATA
CATATTTGAATGTATTTAGAAAAATAAACAAATAGGGGTTCCGCGCACATTTCCCCGAAAAGTGCCAGAT
ACCTGAAACAAAACCCATCGTACGGCCAAGGAAGTCTCCAATAACTGTGATCCACCACAAGCGCCAGGGT
TTTCCCAGTCACGACGTTGTAAAACGACGGCCAGTCATGCATAATCCGCACGCATCTGGAATAAGGAAGT
GCCATTCCGCCTGACCTAAGTGCTTTTCGAGATCGCCAAACCGGAGAACGATCAGGAGAATGATGAGTCG
CCACAGGAGTCGGCAAGATACGTGCGTTATAGATTTGCTCCAAACTTTTTGAAACTCAAAACGGTCGGAG
CAACTGTGGAATTCAAAGTAGGAGACATCCCAATCCATCATTTCCGAATGATCGAACGTCACTTCTTCAA
AGATCGCCTTCTGAAGTGTTTTGACTTTGAATTCGGATTCTGTATTCCGAATTCACGAAACAACTGTGAA
CATATCTATGAGTTCCCTCAACTCTCTCAACAACTCAGTGAGTCATTATTCTAAAAAGTACAATTCAAAA
GACTAATCTCTTTTTCAGTGGACGACATGATCAACAATCCAAACGAGACTCGTTCTGACAGCTTCTATTT
CGTCGATAACAAACTCGTCATGCACAACAAAGCCGACTACTCATATGATGCATAAATCTTCATTGTTGAG
TTTATCTTGTTGATTTTTGAATAAATTATCAACTCTTTACTTTTTAATGGGTTATGAAATAAATAAACAT
TGAAAACTGATAAACAACGTTCATCTCTATAACTTCGTATAGCATA
Features (pLannotate 1.2.2; 10 found; start..end, strand, type, name):
    203..604     +  CDS            mScarlet (fragment): mScarlet is a basic (constitutively fluorescent) red fluorescent protein published in 2016, derived from synthetic construct. It has moderate acid sensitivity.
    658..1080    +  CDS            mScarlet (fragment): mScarlet is a basic (constitutively fluorescent) red fluorescent protein published in 2016, derived from synthetic construct. It has moderate acid sensitivity.
   1103..1272    +  terminator     tbb-2 terminator (fragment): tbb-2; transcription terminator for the C. elegans tubulin beta-2 gene
   1821..2409    -  rep_origin     ori: high-copy-number ColE1/pMB1/pBR322/pUC origin of replication
   2526..2550    -  protein_bind   attB1: mutant version of attB; recombination site for the Gateway® BP reaction BP Clonase™
   2650..3510    -  CDS            AmpR: β-lactamase; bla; confers resistance to ampicillin, carbenicillin, and related antibiotics
   3511..3615    -  promoter       AmpR promoter: bla
   3702..3745    -  CDS            lacZα (fragment): LacZα fragment of β-galactosidase; lacZ fragment
   3800..4252    +  CDS            unc-119 (fragment): UN119_CAEEL - Experimental evidence at protein level: Swiss-Prot protein existence level 1. Myristoyl-binding protein that acts as a cargo adapter: specifically binds the myristoyl moiety of a subset of N-terminally myristoylated proteins and is required for their localization. Plays a key role in ciliary membrane localization of proteins. Required for the establishment or function of the nervous system. From Caenorhabditis elegans.
   4369..16      +  protein_bind   loxP (across the origin): Cre-mediated recombination occurs in the 8-bp core sequence (GCATACAT). Cre recombinase
