[The description below was written by a language model from this plasmid's Addgene catalogue record and pLannotate feature annotations shown in this document.]
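Description:
pSAH45 is an empty cloning vector for the MosTI (Modular Safe-harbor Transgene Insertion) system in Caenorhabditis elegans, built on the Twist Amp High backbone. It is propagated in E. coli as a high-copy plasmid through a ColE1/pUC-type origin and is selected with ampicillin via the β-lactamase gene and its native promoter. The 4.4 kb sequence also carries small vector remnants, a short lacZα fragment and an attB1-like site, which have no stated role in the design.

The functional region is arranged as the name indicates: a partial unc-119 sequence, a multiple cloning site that also supports Golden Gate assembly, and wrmScarlet. The annotation detects one unc-119 coding fragment, a loxP site spanning the sequence origin, and two adjacent mScarlet fragments followed by a tbb-2 terminator fragment. The split in the mScarlet annotation probably reflects an intron in the worm-optimised reporter, though the record does not say so. No promoter for either marker is annotated, and the record does not state one. Because the plasmid holds only part of unc-119, the vector alone would not be expected to provide a complete rescuing gene. This fits the modular concept, in which marker function is presumably restored only on correct integration at a compatible landing site, but the mechanism is not spelled out in the record. The purpose of the loxP site is also not stated.

Users clone a transgene of interest between the two marker segments and then screen animals for rescue of the unc-119 phenotype together with wrmScarlet red fluorescence, which indicates a single-copy insertion.
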