Addgene plasmid #200365: pSAH45 - MosTI [unc-119(partial) | MCS | wrmScarlet]
Purpose: (Empty Backbone) Cloning vector for mosTI(unc-119, wrmScarlet). MCS or Golden Gate.
Depositing lab: Christian Froekjaer-Jensen. Depositing organization: King Abdullah University of Science and Technology (KAUST).
Backbone
  Vector backbone: Twist Amp High
  Backbone manufacturer: Twist Biosciences
  Vector type: Worm Expression
Growth in bacteria
  Bacterial resistance: Ampicillin, 100 μg/mL
  Growth temperature: 37°C
  Growth strain: DH5alpha
  Copy number: High Copy
Gene/Insert
  Gene/Insert name: None
Terms and licenses: Academic/Nonprofit Terms; Industry Terms: Not Available to Industry
Depositor comments: MOdular Safe harbor Transgene Insertion (mosTI) (El Mouridi et al., 2022). Standard cloning vector for unc-119, wrmScarlet based mosTI insertions with MCS and Golden Gate cloning sites. Screen for unc-119 rescue and wrmScarlet after single-copy insertion. For more information visit www.wormbuilder.org.
How to cite: pSAH45 - MosTI [unc-119(partial) | MCS | wrmScarlet] was a gift from Christian Froekjaer-Jensen (Addgene plasmid # 200365 ; http://n2t.net/addgene:200365 ; RRID:Addgene_200365)
